Addgene plasmid #105729: pcDNA6 asyn A30P
Purpose: Mammalian expression of mutant human alpha synuclein
Depositing lab: Hilal Lashuel. Publication: Parkinson disease mutant E46K enhances alpha-synuclein phosphorylation in mammalian cell lines, in yeast, and in vivo. Mbefo MK, Fares MB, Paleologou K, Oueslati A, Yin G, Tenreiro S, Pinto M, Outeiro T, Zweckstetter M, Masliah E, Lashuel HA. J Biol Chem. 2015 Apr 10;290(15):9412-27. doi: 10.1074/jbc.M114.610774. Epub 2015 Feb 5. PubMed 25657004.
Backbone
  Vector backbone: pcDNA6
  Backbone manufacturer: Invitrogen
  Vector type: Mammalian Expression
Growth in bacteria
  Bacterial resistance: Ampicillin, 100 μg/mL
  Growth temperature: 37°C
  Growth strain: DH5alpha
  Copy number: Unknown
Gene/Insert
  Gene/Insert name: alpha-synuclein A30P
  Species: H. sapiens (human)
  Mutation: A30P
  Entrez Gene: SNCA (a.k.a. NACP, PARK1, PARK4, PD1)
  Promoter: CMV
  Cloning method: Unknown
  Sequencing primers: 5′ CMV-F
Terms and licenses: Academic/Nonprofit Terms; Industry Terms: Not Available to Industry
How to cite: pcDNA6 asyn A30P was a gift from Hilal Lashuel (Addgene plasmid # 105729 ; http://n2t.net/addgene:105729 ; RRID:Addgene_105729)
