[The description below was written by a language model from this plasmid's Addgene catalogue record and pLannotate feature annotations shown in this document.]
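Description:
pcDNA6 asyn A30P is a mammalian expression plasmid of about 5.5 kb, built on the Invitrogen pcDNA6 backbone and carrying the human alpha-synuclein (SNCA) coding sequence with the A30P substitution. It is propagated in E. coli through a high-copy ColE1/pUC-type origin and selected with ampicillin via the bla gene and its native promoter. An f1 origin is also present, which in principle allows single-stranded DNA production.

The SNCA open reading frame sits downstream of the human cytomegalovirus immediate early enhancer and promoter and is followed by the bovine growth hormone polyadenylation signal, giving strong constitutive expression in transfected mammalian cells. No epitope tag or reporter fusion is annotated on the coding sequence. Between the CMV promoter and the insert lie a T7 promoter and a phage T7 gene 10 ribosome binding site. An attB2 Gateway site is annotated just after the insert. These elements may be remnants of earlier cloning steps, but the record lists the cloning method as unknown.

A second cassette places the blasticidin S deaminase gene under the SV40 early promoter for selection in mammalian cells and under the EM7 promoter for expression in bacteria, terminated by the SV40 polyadenylation signal, so stable lines can be selected with blasticidin. Several short annotated fragments (a truncated HIV-1 LTR, bleomycin-resistance pieces, lacI and bom) are small partial matches and do not appear to be functional elements.

The stated purpose is mammalian expression of mutant human alpha-synuclein, and the associated publication concerns Parkinson disease-linked alpha-synuclein mutants and their phosphorylation.
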