Features (pLannotate 1.2.2; 24 found; start..end, strand, type, name):
     32..411     +  enhancer       CMV enhancer: human cytomegalovirus immediate early enhancer
    412..615     +  promoter       CMV promoter: human cytomegalovirus (CMV) immediate early promoter
    611..644     +  LTR            5' LTR (truncated) (fragment): truncated 5' long terminal repeat (LTR) from HIV-1
    660..678     +  promoter       T7 promoter: promoter for bacteriophage T7 RNA polymerase
    704..726     +  RBS            RBS: efficient ribosome binding site from bacteriophage T7 gene 10 (Olins and Rangwala, 1989)
    734..1153    +  CDS            SNCA (sequence partly withheld): SYUA_HUMAN - Also known as NACP, PARK1. Experimental evidence at protein level: Swiss-Prot protein existence level 1. Neuronal protein that plays several roles in synaptic activity such as regulation of synaptic vesicle trafficking and subsequent neurotransmitter release. Participates as a monomer in synaptic vesicle exocytosis by enhancing vesicle priming, fusion and dilation of exocytotic fusion pores (PubMed:28288128, PubMed:30404828). Mechanistically, acts by increasing local Ca(2+) release from microdomains which is essential for the enhancement of ATP-induced exocytosis (PubMed:30404828)
   1234..1258    -  protein_bind   attB2: mutant version of attB; recombination site for the Gateway® BP reaction BP Clonase™
   1311..1535    +  polyA_signal   bGH poly(A) signal: bovine growth hormone polyadenylation signal
   1539..1560    +  promoter       SV40 promoter (fragment): SV40 enhancer and early promoter
   1581..2009    +  rep_origin     f1 ori (sequence partly withheld): f1 bacteriophage origin of replication; arrow indicates direction of (+) strand synthesis
   2023..2352    +  promoter       SV40 promoter: SV40 enhancer and early promoter
   2400..2447    +  promoter       EM7 promoter: synthetic bacterial promoter&nbsp
   2466..2864    +  CDS            BSD: blasticidin S deaminase; Aspergillus terreus BSD; confers resistance to blasticidin
   2865..2892    +  CDS            BleoR (fragment): antibiotic-binding protein; Sh ble from Streptoalloteichus hindustanus; confers resistance to bleomycin, phleomycin, and Zeocin™
   2902..3027    +  CDS            ble (fragment): BLE_KLEPN - Experimental evidence at protein level: Swiss-Prot protein existence level 1. Binding protein with a strong affinity to the bleomycin family of antibiotics. Binds to CL990; an antimitotic-antibiotic compound. From Klebsiella pneumoniae.
   3022..3143    +  polyA_signal   SV40 poly(A) signal: SV40 polyadenylation signal
   3216..3232    -  protein_bind   lac operator: The lac repressor binds to the lac operator to inhibit transcription in E. coli. This inhibition can be relieved by adding lactose or isopropyl-β-D-thiogalactopyranoside (IPTG). lac repressor encoded by lacI
   3240..3270    -  promoter       lac promoter: promoter for the E. coli lac operon
   3285..3306    -  protein_bind   CAP binding site: CAP binding activates transcription in the presence of cAMP. E. coli catabolite activator protein
   3319..3411    -  CDS            lacI (fragment): lac repressor; lacI; The lac repressor binds to the lac operator to inhibit transcription in E. coli. This inhibition can be relieved by adding lactose or isopropyl-β-D-thiogalactopyranoside (IPTG).
   3594..4182    -  rep_origin     ori: high-copy-number ColE1/pMB1/pBR322/pUC origin of replication
   4353..5213    -  CDS            AmpR: β-lactamase; bla; confers resistance to ampicillin, carbenicillin, and related antibiotics
   5214..5318    -  promoter       AmpR promoter: bla
   5377..5429    -  misc_feature   bom (fragment): basis of mobility region from pBR322
>Addgene plasmid #105729 | pcDNA6 asyn A30P | addgene full sequence | sequence record 207251 | Addgene NGS Result
CTTCGCGATGTACGGGCCAGATATACGCGTTGACATTGATTATTGACTAGTTATTAATAGTAATCAATTA
CGGGGTCATTAGTTCATAGCCCATATATGGAGTTCCGCGTTACATAACTTACGGTAAATGGCCCGCCTGG
CTGACCGCCCAACGACCCCCGCCCATTGACGTCAATAATGACGTATGTTCCCATAGTAACGCCAATAGGG
ACTTTCCATTGACGTCAATGGGTGGAGTATTTACGGTAAACTGCCCACTTGGCAGTACATCAAGTGTATC
ATATGCCAAGTACGCCCCCTATTGACGTCAATGACGGTAAATGGCCCGCCTGGCATTATGCCCAGTACAT
GACCTTATGGGACTTTCCTACTTGGCAGTACATCTACGTATTAGTCATCGCTATTACCATGGTGATGCGG
TTTTGGCAGTACATCAATGGGCGTGGATAGCGGTTTGACTCACGGGGATTTCCAAGTCTCCACCCCATTG
ACGTCAATGGGAGTTTGTTTTGGCACCAAAATCAACGGGACTTTCCAAAATGTCGTAACAACTCCGCCCC
ATTGACGCAAATGGGCGGTAGGCGTGTACGGTGGGAGGTCTATATAAGCAGAGCTCTCTGGCTAACTAGA
GAACCCACTGCTTACTGGCTTATCGAAATTAATACGACTCACTATAGGGAGACCCAAGCTGGCTAGAAAT
AATTTTGTTTAACTTTAAGAAGGAGATATACATATGGATGTATTCATGAAAGGACTTTCAAAGGCCAAGG
AGGGAGTTGTGGCTGCTGCTGAGAAAACCAAACAGGGTGTGGCAGAAGCACCAGGAAAGACAAAAGAG
[192 nt withheld, positions 839-1030]
TTGGGCAAGAATGAAGAAGGAGCCCCACAGGAAGGAATTCTGGAAGATATGCCTGTGGATCCTGACAATG
AGGCTTATGAAATGCCTTCTGAGGAAGGGTATCAAGACTACGAACCTGAAGCCTAAGAAATATCTTTGCT
CCCAGTTTCTTGAGATCTGCTGACAGATGTTCCATCCAAGCTTCGAGAAGGGTGGGCGCGCCGACCCAGC
TTTCTTGTACAAAGTGGTGATAATTAATTAAGATCTAGAGGGCCCGTTTAAACCCGCTGATCAGCCTCGA
CTGTGCCTTCTAGTTGCCAGCCATCTGTTGTTTGCCCCTCCCCCGTGCCTTCCTTGACCCTGGAAGGTGC
CACTCCCACTGTCCTTTCCTAATAAAATGAGGAAATTGCATCGCATTGTCTGAGTAGGTGTCATTCTATT
CTGGGGGGTGGGGTGGGGCAGGACAGCAAGGGGGAGGATTGGGAAGACAATAGCAGGCATGCTGGGGATG
CGGTGGGCTCTATGGCTTCTGAGGCGGAAAGAACCAGCTGGGGCTCTAGGGGGTATCCCC
[124 nt withheld, positions 1581-1704]
C
[91 nt withheld, positions 1706-1796]
A
[49 nt withheld, positions 1798-1846]
CCTTTGACGTTGGAGTCCACGTTCTTT
[37 nt withheld, positions 1874-1910]
ACCCTATCTCGGTCTATTCTTTTGATTTATAAGGGATTTTGCCGATTTCGGCCTATTGGTTAAAAAATGA
GCTGATTTAACAAAAATTTAACGCGAATTAATTCTGTGGAATGTGTGTCAGTTAGGGTGTGGAAAGTCCC
CAGGCTCCCCAGCAGGCAGAAGTATGCAAAGCATGCATCTCAATTAGTCAGCAACCAGGTGTGGAAAGTC
CCCAGGCTCCCCAGCAGGCAGAAGTATGCAAAGCATGCATCTCAATTAGTCAGCAACCATAGTCCCGCCC
CTAACTCCGCCCATCCCGCCCCTAACTCCGCCCAGTTCCGCCCATTCTCCGCCCCATGGCTGACTAATTT
TTTTTATTTATGCAGAGGCCGAGGCCGCCTCTGCCTCTGAGCTATTCCAGAAGTAGTGAGGAGGCTTTTT
TGGAGGCCTAGGCTTTTGCAAAAAGCTCCCGGGAGCTTGTATATCCATTTTCGGATCTGATCAGCACGTG
TTGACAATTAATCATCGGCATAGTATATCGGCATAGTATAATACGACAAGGTGAGGAACTAAACCATGGC
CAAGCCTTTGTCTCAAGAAGAATCCACCCTCATTGAAAGAGCAACGGCTACAATCAACAGCATCCCCATC
TCTGAAGACTACAGCGTCGCCAGCGCAGCTCTCTCTAGCGACGGCCGCATCTTCACTGGTGTCAATGTAT
ATCATTTTACTGGGGGACCTTGTGCAGAACTCGTGGTGCTGGGCACTGCTGCTGCTGCGGCAGCTGGCAA
CCTGACTTGTATCGTCGCGATCGGAAATGAGAACAGGGGCATCTTGAGCCCCTGCGGACGGTGCCGACAG
GTGCTTCTCGATCTGCATCCTGGGATCAAAGCCATAGTGAAGGACAGTGATGGACAGCCGACGGCAGTTG
GGATTCGTGAATTGCTGCCCTCTGGTTATGTGTGGGAGGGCTAAGCACTTCGTGGCCGAGGAGCAGGACT
GACACGTGCTACGAGATTTCGATTCCACCGCCGCCTTCTATGAAAGGTTGGGCTTCGGAATCGTTTTCCG
GGACGCCGGCTGGATGATCCTCCAGCGCGGGGATCTCATGCTGGAGTTCTTCGCCCACCCCAACTTGTTT
ATTGCAGCTTATAATGGTTACAAATAAAGCAATAGCATCACAAATTTCACAAATAAAGCATTTTTTTCAC
TGCATTCTAGTTGTGGTTTGTCCAAACTCATCAATGTATCTTATCATGTCTGTATACCGTCGACCTCTAG
CTAGAGCTTGGCGTAATCATGGTCATAGCTGTTTCCTGTGTGAAATTGTTATCCGCTCACAATTCCACAC
AACATACGAGCCGGAAGCATAAAGTGTAAAGCCTGGGGTGCCTAATGAGTGAGCTAACTCACATTAATTG
CGTTGCGCTCACTGCCCGCTTTCCAGTCGGGAAACCTGTCGTGCCAGCTGCATTAATGAATCGGCCAACG
CGCGGGGAGAGGCGGTTTGCGTATTGGGCGCTCTTCCGCTTCCTCGCTCACTGACTCGCTGCGCTCGGTC
GTTCGGCTGCGGCGAGCGGTATCAGCTCACTCAAAGGCGGTAATACGGTTATCCACAGAATCAGGGGATA
ACGCAGGAAAGAACATGTGAGCAAAAGGCCAGCAAAAGGCCAGGAACCGTAAAAAGGCCGCGTTGCTGGC
GTTTTTCCATAGGCTCCGCCCCCCTGACGAGCATCACAAAAATCGACGCTCAAGTCAGAGGTGGCGAAAC
CCGACAGGACTATAAAGATACCAGGCGTTTCCCCCTGGAAGCTCCCTCGTGCGCTCTCCTGTTCCGACCC
TGCCGCTTACCGGATACCTGTCCGCCTTTCTCCCTTCGGGAAGCGTGGCGCTTTCTCATAGCTCACGCTG
TAGGTATCTCAGTTCGGTGTAGGTCGTTCGCTCCAAGCTGGGCTGTGTGCACGAACCCCCCGTTCAGCCC
GACCGCTGCGCCTTATCCGGTAACTATCGTCTTGAGTCCAACCCGGTAAGACACGACTTATCGCCACTGG
CAGCAGCCACTGGTAACAGGATTAGCAGAGCGAGGTATGTAGGCGGTGCTACAGAGTTCTTGAAGTGGTG
GCCTAACTACGGCTACACTAGAAGAACAGTATTTGGTATCTGCGCTCTGCTGAAGCCAGTTACCTTCGGA
AAAAGAGTTGGTAGCTCTTGATCCGGCAAACAAACCACCGCTGGTAGCGGTGGTTTTTTTGTTTGCAAGC
AGCAGATTACGCGCAGAAAAAAAGGATCTCAAGAAGATCCTTTGATCTTTTCTACGGGGTCTGACGCTCA
GTGGAACGAAAACTCACGTTAAGGGATTTTGGTCATGAGATTATCAAAAAGGATCTTCACCTAGATCCTT
TTAAATTAAAAATGAAGTTTTAAATCAATCTAAAGTATATATGAGTAAACTTGGTCTGACAGTTACCAAT
GCTTAATCAGTGAGGCACCTATCTCAGCGATCTGTCTATTTCGTTCATCCATAGTTGCCTGACTCCCCGT
CGTGTAGATAACTACGATACGGGAGGGCTTACCATCTGGCCCCAGTGCTGCAATGATACCGCGAGACCCA
CGCTCACCGGCTCCAGATTTATCAGCAATAAACCAGCCAGCCGGAAGGGCCGAGCGCAGAAGTGGTCCTG
CAACTTTATCCGCCTCCATCCAGTCTATTAATTGTTGCCGGGAAGCTAGAGTAAGTAGTTCGCCAGTTAA
TAGTTTGCGCAACGTTGTTGCCATTGCTACAGGCATCGTGGTGTCACGCTCGTCGTTTGGTATGGCTTCA
TTCAGCTCCGGTTCCCAACGATCAAGGCGAGTTACATGATCCCCCATGTTGTGCAAAAAAGCGGTTAGCT
CCTTCGGTCCTCCGATCGTTGTCAGAAGTAAGTTGGCCGCAGTGTTATCACTCATGGTTATGGCAGCACT
GCATAATTCTCTTACTGTCATGCCATCCGTAAGATGCTTTTCTGTGACTGGTGAGTACTCAACCAAGTCA
TTCTGAGAATAGTGTATGCGGCGACCGAGTTGCTCTTGCCCGGCGTCAATACGGGATAATACCGCGCCAC
ATAGCAGAACTTTAAAAGTGCTCATCATTGGAAAACGTTCTTCGGGGCGAAAACTCTCAAGGATCTTACC
GCTGTTGAGATCCAGTTCGATGTAACCCACTCGTGCACCCAACTGATCTTCAGCATCTTTTACTTTCACC
AGCGTTTCTGGGTGAGCAAAAACAGGAAGGCAAAATGCCGCAAAAAAGGGAATAAGGGCGACACGGAAAT
GTTGAATACTCATACTCTTCCTTTTTCAATATTATTGAAGCATTTATCAGGGTTATTGTCTCATGAGCGG
ATACATATTTGAATGTATTTAGAAAAATAAACAAATAGGGGTTCCGCGCACATTTCCCCGAAAAGTGCCA
CCTGACGTCGACGGATCGGGAGATCTCCCGATCCCCTATGGTGCACTCTCAGTACAATCTGCTCTGATGC
CGCATAGTTAAGCCAGTATCTGCTCCCTGCTTGTGTGTTGGAGGTCGCTGAGTAGTGCGCGAGCAAAATT
TAAGCTACAACAAGGCAAGGCTTGACCGACAATTGCATGAAGAATCTGCTTAGGGTTAGGCGTTTTGCGC
TG
