>Addgene plasmid #105729 | pcDNA6 asyn A30P | depositor partial sequence | sequence record 200205 | sequencing results
TTTGTTTACTTTAGAAGGANATATACATATGGATGTATTCATGAAAGGACTTTCAAAGGCCAAGGAGGGA
GTTGTGGCTGCTGCTGAGAAAACCAAACAGGGTGTGGCAGAAGCACCAGGAAAGACAAAAGAG
[192 nt withheld, positions 134-325]
TTGGGCAAGAATGAAGAAGGAGCCCCACAGGAAGGAATTCTGGAAGATATGCCTGTGGATCCTGACAATG
AGGCTTATGAAATGCCTTCTGAGGAAGGGTATCAAGACTACGAACCTGAAGCCTAAGAAATATCTTTGCT
CCCAGTTTCTTGAGATCTGCTGACAGATGTTCCATCCAAGCTTCGAGAAGGGTGGGCGCGCCGACCCAGC
TTTCTTGTACAAAGTGGTGATAATTAATTAAGATCTAGAGGGCCCGTTTAAACCCGCTGATCAGCCTCGA
CTGTGCCTTCTAGTTGCCAGCCATCTGTTGTTTGCCCCTCCCCCGTGCCTTCCTTGACCCTGGAAGGTGC
CACTCCCACTGTCCTTTCCTAATAAAATGAGGAAATTGCATCGCATTGTCTGAGTAGGTGTCATTCTATT
CTGGGGGGTGGGGGTGGGGCAGGACAGCAAGGGGGAGGATTGGGAAGACAATAGCAGGCATGCTGGGGAT
GCGGTGGGCTCTATGGCTTCTGAGGCGGANAGAACCAGCTGGGGCTCTAGGGGGTATCCCC
[104 nt withheld, positions 877-980]
NCTTCCTTTCTCGCCACGTTCGCCGGCTTTCCCC
